Addgene plasmid #234545: pAAV-mGFAP(ABC1D)-ECS-SpyCatcher003
Purpose: to express SpyCatcher on the extracellular side of astrocytic plasmamembrane
Depositing lab: Hajime Hirase. Depositing organization: University of Copenhagen. Publication: Functional and structural profiling of circulation via genetically encoded modular fluorescent probes. Vittani M, Lee AB, Wang X, Hiraoka Y, Konno A, Knak PG, Kusk P, Nagao M, Asiminas A, Courtin J, Putranto MF, Nasu Y, Tsuno S, Ueda K, Osuga Y, Tsuboi T, Bienvenu T, Terunuma M, Hirai H, Nedergaard M, Tanaka K, Hirase H. bioRxiv 2025.03.18.643859 10.1101/2025.03.18.643859.
Backbone
  Vector backbone: pAAV-mGFAP(ABC1D)-*-WPRE-HBGpA
  Vector type: AAV
Growth in bacteria
  Bacterial resistance: Ampicillin, 100 μg/mL
  Growth temperature: 30°C
  Growth strain: NEB Stable
  Copy number: High Copy
Gene/Insert
  Gene/Insert name: ECS-SC
  Species: Other
  Mutation: None
  Promoter: mGFAP(ABC1D)
  Cloning method: Restriction Enzyme; 5′ cloning site Unknown (unknown if destroyed)
Terms and licenses: Academic/Nonprofit Terms; Industry Terms: Not Available to Industry
Depositor comments: Please visit https://doi.org/10.1101/2025.03.18.643859 for bioRxiv preprint.
How to cite: pAAV-mGFAP(ABC1D)-ECS-SpyCatcher003 was a gift from Hajime Hirase (Addgene plasmid # 234545 ; http://n2t.net/addgene:234545 ; RRID:Addgene_234545)
