[The description below was written by a language model from this plasmid's Addgene catalogue record and pLannotate feature annotations shown in this document.]
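Description:
pAAV-mGFAP(ABC1D)-ECS-SpyCatcher003 is an adeno-associated virus transfer plasmid of about 6 kb, built to display SpyCatcher003 on the extracellular face of the astrocyte plasma membrane. The expression cassette lies between two AAV2 inverted terminal repeats, which are the cis elements needed to package the intervening DNA into recombinant AAV particles. The bacterial portion carries a high-copy ColE1/pUC-type origin, an ampicillin resistance gene (β-lactamase with its own promoter) and an f1 phage origin. It also contains short remnants of lacZα, rop, bom, lacI and M13 genes, which are leftover backbone sequence with no functional role.

According to the catalogue entry, transcription is driven by mGFAP(ABC1D), a GFAP-derived promoter intended to restrict expression to astrocytes. The automated annotation does not label it, but it presumably occupies the unannotated stretch between the left ITR and the coding region. The open reading frame starts with the mouse Igκ leader, a signal peptide that directs the protein into the secretory pathway. It ends with a fragment of human PDGFRB, most likely the transmembrane segment often used as a surface-display anchor. SpyCatcher003 is also not annotated and presumably sits in the gap between these two elements, which would place it outside the cell. A WPRE follows to enhance transcript stability and expression. The backbone name indicates a β-globin polyadenylation signal, whereas the feature table identifies an SV40 poly(A) signal at that position, and the record does not resolve this discrepancy.

SpyCatcher forms a spontaneous covalent bond with SpyTag-bearing partners, so surface-displayed SpyCatcher003 can capture tagged proteins in the extracellular space around astrocytes. The associated work concerns modular, genetically encoded fluorescent probes.
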