Features (pLannotate 1.2.2; 17 found; start..end, strand, type, name):
     79..160     -  repeat_region  AAV2 ITR (fragment): inverted terminal repeat of adeno-associated virus serotype 2 inverted
    820..882     +  sig_peptide    Igκ leader: leader sequence from mouse immunoglobulin κ light chain
   1267..1416    +  CDS            PDGFRB (fragment): PGFRB_HUMAN - Also known as PDGFR, PDGFR1. Experimental evidence at protein level: Swiss-Prot protein existence level 1. Tyrosine-protein kinase that acts as cell-surface receptor for homodimeric PDGFB and PDGFD and for heterodimers formed by PDGFA and PDGFB, and plays an essential role in the regulation of embryonic development, cell proliferation, survival, differentiation, chemotaxis and migration. Plays an essential role in blood vessel development by promoting proliferation, migration and recruitment of pericytes and smooth muscle cells to endothelial cells. Plays a role in the migration
   1434..2022    +  misc_feature   WPRE: woodchuck hepatitis virus posttranscriptional regulatory element
   2044..2173    +  polyA_signal   SV40 poly(A) signal: SV40 polyadenylation signal
   2249..2381    +  repeat_region  AAV2 ITR (fragment): inverted terminal repeat of adeno-associated virus serotype 2 inverted
   2398..2452    +  misc_feature   bom (fragment): basis of mobility region from pBR322
   2460..2863    -  CDS            M13 gene II (fragment) (sequence partly withheld): pII; II; replication
   2953..3381    -  rep_origin     f1 ori (sequence partly withheld): f1 bacteriophage origin of replication; arrow indicates direction of (+) strand synthesis
   3369..3674    -  CDS            M13 gene IV (fragment) (sequence partly withheld): pIV; IV; phage assembly
   3685..3711    -  CDS            lacZα (fragment): LacZα fragment of β-galactosidase; lacZ fragment
   3729..3828    -  misc_feature   bom (fragment): basis of mobility region from pBR322
   3930..3965    -  CDS            rop (fragment): Rop protein, which maintains plasmids at low copy number; rop
   4060..4164    +  promoter       AmpR promoter: bla
   4165..5025    +  CDS            AmpR: β-lactamase; bla; confers resistance to ampicillin, carbenicillin, and related antibiotics
   5196..5784    +  rep_origin     ori: high-copy-number ColE1/pMB1/pBR322/pUC origin of replication
   5967..55      +  CDS            lacI (fragment) (across the origin): lac repressor; lacI; The lac repressor binds to the lac operator to inhibit transcription in E. coli. This inhibition can be relieved by adding lactose or isopropyl-β-D-thiogalactopyranoside (IPTG).
>Addgene plasmid #234545 | pAAV-mGFAP(ABC1D)-ECS-SpyCatcher003 | addgene full sequence | sequence record 471546 | Addgene NGS Result
GCCCAATACGCAAACCGCCTCTCCCCGCGCGTTGGCCGATTCATTAATGCAGCTGCGCGCTCGCTCGCTC
ACTGAGGCCGGGCGACCTTTGGTCGCCCGGCCTCAGTGAGCGAGCGAGCGCGCAGAGAGGGAGTGGCCAA
CTCCATCACTAGGGGTTCCTTGTAGTTAATGATTAACCCGCCATGCTACTTATCTACGTAGCCATGCTCT
AGACTCGAGACGCGTAACAAATACCATGTCGCTGGTATGGAGTATAGGCTGTTGCTATGACAGGAACTCA
GGGGTCTTAACTGGCTTGAGCGCTGGGAGGGGGCAAGCAGCCAGGCCTTGTCTGTAAGCTGAAGACCTGG
CAGTGCTGAGCTGGTCAGCCCCCAGGACCTCCTTTTGTGCCCACGAGTGACTCACCTTGGCATAGACATA
ATGGTCAGGGGTGGGCACGCAGCCTGCTTCCCGCTGTGCTCCAGGCCTCCTTCGATGCTTTCCGAGAAGT
CTATTGAGCTGGGAGCTTGTACTGCACCCGGGGCTGACATCCTGGCATCCTGGGATAAAAGCAGCCCACG
GGGCTGCCCTTGCCATATGCCTCACTGGCGGCAGAGAACAAGGCTCTATTCAGCGAGTACCCTGGGGAGT
TCTCCCCCTAGCTGGGCTGGGGCCCAGCTCCACCCCCTCAGGCTATTCAATGGGGGTGCTTCCAGGAAGT
CAGGGGCAGATTTAGTCCAACCCGTTCCTCCATAAAGGCCCTGACATCCCAGGAGCCAGCAGAGGCAGGG
CAGGTTGGAGCGGAGACGCATCACCTCTGCGCGCCGCACCGGTGCCACCATGGAGACAGACACACTCCTG
CTATGGGTACTGCTGCTCTGGGTTCCAGGTTCCACTGGTGACGTAACCACCTTATCAGGTTTATCAGGTG
AGCAAGGTCCGTCCGGTGATATGACAACTGAAGAAGATAGTGCTACCCATATTAAATTCTCAAAACGTGA
TGAGGACGGCCGTGAGTTAGCTGGTGCAACTATGGAGTTGCGTGATTCATCTGGTAAAACTATTAGTACA
TGGATTTCAGATGGACATGTGAAGGATTTCTACCTGTATCCAGGAAAATATACATTTGTCGAAACCGCAG
CACCAGACGGTTATGAGGTAGCAACTCCAATTGAATTTACAGTTAATGAGGACGGTCAGGTTACTGTAGA
TGGTGAAGCAACTGAAGGTGACGCTCATACTGGTTCCAGTGGTAGCGAGCAGAAGTTGATTTCCGAGGAA
GACCTCAACGCCGTCGGACAAGATACTCAAGAAGTTATTGTCGTTCCTCATTCACTGCCATTCAAAGTCG
TCGTTATAAGTGCAATTCTCGCTCTCGTCGTTCTTACAATTATATCACTGATTATTTTGATAATGCTGTG
GCAAAAGAAACCCCGCTGAGCGGCCGCATCGATAATCAACCTCTGGATTACAAAATTTGTGAAAGATTGA
CTGGTATTCTTAACTATGTTGCTCCTTTTACGCTATGTGGATACGCTGCTTTAATGCCTTTGTATCATGC
TATTGCTTCCCGTATGGCTTTCATTTTCTCCTCCTTGTATAAATCCTGGTTGCTGTCTCTTTATGAGGAG
TTGTGGCCCGTTGTCAGGCAACGTGGCGTGGTGTGCACTGTGTTTGCTGACGCAACCCCCACTGGTTGGG
GCATTGCCACCACCTGTCAGCTCCTTTCCGGGACTTTCGCTTTCCCCCTCCCTATTGCCACGGCGGAACT
CATCGCCGCCTGCCTTGCCCGCTGCTGGACAGGGGCTCGGCTGTTGGGCACTGACAATTCCGTGGTGTTG
TCGGGGAAGCTGACGTCCTTTCCATGGCTGCTCGCCTGTGTTGCCACCTGGATTCTGCGCGGGACGTCCT
TCTGCTACGTCCCTTCGGCCCTCAATCCAGCGGACCTTCCTTCCCGCGGCCTGCTGCCGGCTCTGCGGCC
TCTTCCGCGTCTTCGCCTTCGCCCTCAGACGAGTCGGATCTCCCTTTGGGCCGCCTCCCCGCATCGATGC
CGTATACGGTACCACTTGTTTATTGCAGCTTATAATGGTTACAAATAAAGCAATAGCATCACAAATTTCA
CAAATAAAGCATTTTTTTCACTGCATTCTAGTTGTGGTTTGTCCAAACTCATCAATGTATCTTATCATGT
CTGTCGACCCCCAACGCGTTGGAGCTCTAGAGCATGGCTACGTAGATAAGTAGCATGGCGGGTTAATCAT
TAACTACAAGGAACCCCTAGTGATGGAGTTGGCCACTCCCTCTCTGCGCGCTCGCTCGCTCACTGAGGCC
GGGCGACCAAAGGTCGCCCGACGCCCGGGCTTTGCCCGGGCGGCCTCAGTGAGCGAGCGAGCGCGCAGCT
GGCGTAATAGCGAAGAGCCATATGCGGTGTGAAATACCGCACAGATGCGTAAGGAGAAAATACCGCATCA
GGCGATTCCAACATCCAATAAATCATACAGGCAAGGCAAAGAA
[83 nt withheld, positions 2494-2576]
GGGAGAAGCCTTTATTTCAACGCAA
[44 nt withheld, positions 2602-2645]
TGAGTAATGTGTAGGT
[44 nt withheld, positions 2662-2705]
A
[69 nt withheld, positions 2707-2775]
CTACAAAGGCTATCAGGTCATTGCCTGAG
[100 nt withheld, positions 2805-2904]
AGATTGTATAAGCAAATATTTAAATTGTAAGCGTTAATATTTTGTTAAAATTCGCGTTAAATTTTTGTTA
AATCAGCTCATTTTTTAACCAATAGGCCGAAATCGGCAAAATCCCTTATAAATCAAAAGAATAGACCGAG
ATAGGGT
[37 nt withheld, positions 3052-3088]
AAAGAACGTGGACTCCAACGTCAAAGG
[49 nt withheld, positions 3116-3164]
T
[91 nt withheld, positions 3166-3256]
G
[378 nt withheld, positions 3258-3635]
G
[38 nt withheld, positions 3637-3674]
GGAATCGCCATTCGCCATTCAGGCTGCGCAACTGTTGAWKGGMGGTYGGWGTCGCCTGATGCGGTATTTT
CTCCTTACGCATCTGTGCGGTATTTCACACCGCATATGGTGCACTCTCAGTACAATCTGCTCTGATGCCG
CATAGTTAAGCCAGCCCCGACACCCGCCAACACCCGCTGACGCGCCCTGACGGGCTTGTCTGCTCCCGGC
ATCCGCTTACAGACAAGCTGTGACCGTCTCCGGGAGCTGCATGTGTCAGAGGTTTTCACCGTCATCACCG
AAACGCGCGAGACGAAAGGGCCTCGTGATACGCCTATTTTTATAGGTTAATGTCATGATAATAATGGTTT
CTTAGACGTCAGGTGGCACTTTTCGGGGAAATGTGCGCGGAACCCCTATTTGTTTATTTTTCTAAATACA
TTCAAATATGTATCCGCTCATGAGACAATAACCCTGATAAATGCTTCAATAATATTGAAAAAGGAAGAGT
ATGAGTATTCAACATTTCCGTGTCGCCCTTATTCCCTTTTTTGCGGCATTTTGCCTTCCTGTTTTTGCTC
ACCCAGAAACGCTGGTGAAAGTAAAAGATGCTGAAGATCAGTTGGGTGCACGAGTGGGTTACATCGAACT
GGATCTCAACAGCGGTAAGATCCTTGAGAGTTTTCGCCCCGAAGAACGTTTTCCAATGATGAGCACTTTT
AAAGTTCTGCTATGTGGCGCGGTATTATCCCGTATTGACGCCGGGCAAGAGCAACTCGGTCGCCGCATAC
ACTATTCTCAGAATGACTTGGTTGAGTACTCACCAGTCACAGAAAAGCATCTTACGGATGGCATGACAGT
AAGAGAATTATGCAGTGCTGCCATAACCATGAGTGATAACACTGCGGCCAACTTACTTCTGACAACGATC
GGAGGACCGAAGGAGCTAACCGCTTTTTTGCACAACATGGGGGATCATGTAACTCGCCTTGATCGTTGGG
AACCGGAGCTGAATGAAGCCATACCAAACGACGAGCGTGACACCACGATGCCTGTAGCAATGGCAACAAC
GTTGCGCAAACTATTAACTGGCGAACTACTTACTCTAGCTTCCCGGCAACAATTAATAGACTGGATGGAG
GCGGATAAAGTTGCAGGACCACTTCTGCGCTCGGCCCTTCCGGCTGGCTGGTTTATTGCTGATAAATCTG
GAGCCGGTGAGCGTGGGTCTCGCGGTATCATTGCAGCACTGGGGCCAGATGGTAAGCCCTCCCGTATCGT
AGTTATCTACACGACGGGGAGTCAGGCAACTATGGATGAACGAAATAGACAGATCGCTGAGATAGGTGCC
TCACTGATTAAGCATTGGTAACTGTCAGACCAAGTTTACTCATATATACTTTAGATTGATTTAAAACTTC
ATTTTTAATTTAAAAGGATCTAGGTGAAGATCCTTTTTGATAATCTCATGACCAAAATCCCTTAACGTGA
GTTTTCGTTCCACTGAGCGTCAGACCCCGTAGAAAAGATCAAAGGATCTTCTTGAGATCCTTTTTTTCTG
CGCGTAATCTGCTGCTTGCAAACAAAAAAACCACCGCTACCAGCGGTGGTTTGTTTGCCGGATCAAGAGC
TACCAACTCTTTTTCCGAAGGTAACTGGCTTCAGCAGAGCGCAGATACCAAATACTGTTCTTCTAGTGTA
GCCGTAGTTAGGCCACCACTTCAAGAACTCTGTAGCACCGCCTACATACCTCGCTCTGCTAATCCTGTTA
CCAGTGGCTGCTGCCAGTGGCGATAAGTCGTGTCTTACCGGGTTGGACTCAAGACGATAGTTACCGGATA
AGGCGCAGCGGTCGGGCTGAACGGGGGGTTCGTGCACACAGCCCAGCTTGGAGCGAACGACCTACACCGA
ACTGAGATACCTACAGCGTGAGCTATGAGAAAGCGCCACGCTTCCCGAAGGGAGAAAGGCGGACAGGTAT
CCGGTAAGCGGCAGGGTCGGAACAGGAGAGCGCACGAGGGAGCTTCCAGGGGGAAACGCCTGGTATCTTT
ATAGTCCTGTCGGGTTTCGCCACCTCTGACTTGAGCGTCGATTTTTGTGATGCTCGTCAGGGGGGCGGAG
CCTATGGAAAAACGCCAGCAACGCGGCCTTTTTACGGTTCCTGGCCTTTTGCTGGCCTTTTGCTCACATG
TTCTTTCCTGCGTTATCCCCTGATTCTGTGGATAACCGTATTACCGCCTTTGAGTGAGCTGATACCGCTC
GCCGCAGCCGAACGACCGAGCGCAGCGAGTCAGTGAGCGAGGAAGCGGAAGAGC
